>Addgene plasmid #89736 | pcDNA3-FLAG-mTET2 (CD) | addgene full sequence | sequence record 177684 | Addgene NGS Result
CTTT
[37 nt withheld, positions 5-41]
ACCCTATCTCGGTCTATTCTTTTGATTTATAAGGGATTTTGCCGATTTCGGCCTATTGGTTAAAAAATGA
GCTGATTTAACAAAAATTTAACGCGAATTAATTCTGTGGAATGTGTGTCAGTTAGGGTGTGGAAAGTCCC
CAGGCTCCCCAGCAGGCAGAAGTATGCAAAGCATGCATCTCAATTAGTCAGCAACCAGGTGTGGAAAGTC
CCCAGGCTCCCCAGCAGGCAGAAGTATGCAAAGCATGCATCTCAATTAGTCAGCAACCATAGTCCCGCCC
CTAACTCCGCCCATCCCGCCCCTAACTCCGCCCAGTTCCGCCCATTCTCCGCCCCATGGCTGACTAATTT
TTTTTATTTATGCAGAGGCCGAGGCCGCCTCTGCCTCTGAGCTATTCCAGAAGTAGTGAGGAGGCTTTTT
TGGAGGCCTAGGCTTTTGCAAAAAGCTCCCGGGAGCTTGTATATCCATTTTCGGATCTGATCAAGAGACA
GGATGAGGATCGTTTCGCATGATTGAACAAGATGGATTGCACGCAGGTTCTCCGGCCGCTTGGGTGGAGA
GGCTATTCGGCTATGACTGGGCACAACAGACAATCGGCTGCTCTGATGCCGCCGTGTTCCGGCTGTCAGC
GCAGGGGCGCCCGGTTCTTTTTGTCAAGACCGACCTGTCCGGTGCCCTGAATGAACTGCAGGACGAGGCA
GCGCGGCTATCGTGGCTGGCCACGACGGGCGTTCCTTGCGCAGCTGTGCTCGACGTTGTCACTGAAGCGG
GAAGGGACTGGCTGCTATTGGGCGAAGTGCCGGGGCAGGATCTCCTGTCATCTCACCTTGCTCCTGCCGA
GAAAGTATCCATCATGGCTGATGCAATGCGGCGGCTGCATACGCTTGATCCGGCTACCTGCCCATTCGAC
CACCAAGCGAAACATCGCATCGAGCGAGCACGTACTCGGATGGAAGCCGGTCTTGTCGATCAGGATGATC
TGGACGAAGAGCATCAGGGGCTCGCGCCAGCCGAACTGTTCGCCAGGCTCAAGGCGCGCATGCCCGACGG
CGAGGATCTCGTCGTGACCCATGGCGATGCCTGCTTGCCGAATATCATGGTGGAAAATGGCCGCTTTTCT
GGATTCATCGACTGTGGCCGGCTGGGTGTGGCGGACCGCTATCAGGACATAGCGTTGGCTACCCGTGATA
TTGCTGAAGAGCTTGGCGGCGAATGGGCTGACCGCTTCCTCGTGCTTTACGGTATCGCCGCTCCCGATTC
GCAGCGCATCGCCTTCTATCGCCTTCTTGACGAGTTCTTCTGAGCGGGACTCTGGGGTTCGAAATGACCG
ACCAAGCGACGCCCAACCTGCCATCACGAGATTTCGATTCCACCGCCGCCTTCTATGAAAGGTTGGGCTT
CGGAATCGTTTTCCGGGACGCCGGCTGGATGATCCTCCAGCGCGGGGATCTCATGCTGGAGTTCTTCGCC
CACCCCAACTTGTTTATTGCAGCTTATAATGGTTACAAATAAAGCAATAGCATCACAAATTTCACAAATA
AAGCATTTTTTTCACTGCATTCTAGTTGTGGTTTGTCCAAACTCATCAATGTATCTTATCATGTCTGTAT
ACCGTCGACCTCTAGCTAGAGCTTGGCGTAATCATGGTCATAGCTGTTTCCTGTGTGAAATTGTTATCCG
CTCACAATTCCACACAACATACGAGCCGGAAGCATAAAGTGTAAAGCCTGGGGTGCCTAATGAGTGAGCT
AACTCACATTAATTGCGTTGCGCTCACTGCCCGCTTTCCAGTCGGGAAACCTGTCGTGCCAGCTGCATTA
ATGAATCGGCCAACGCGCGGGGAGAGGCGGTTTGCGTATTGGGCGCTCTTCCGCTTCCTCGCTCACTGAC
TCGCTGCGCTCGGTCGTTCGGCTGCGGCGAGCGGTATCAGCTCACTCAAAGGCGGTAATACGGTTATCCA
CAGAATCAGGGGATAACGCAGGAAAGAACATGTGAGCAAAAGGCCAGCAAAAGGCCAGGAACCGTAAAAA
GGCCGCGTTGCTGGCGTTTTTCCATAGGCTCCGCCCCCCTGACGAGCATCACAAAAATCGACGCTCAAGT
CAGAGGTGGCGAAACCCGACAGGACTATAAAGATACCAGGCGTTTCCCCCTGGAAGCTCCCTCGTGCGCT
CTCCTGTTCCGACCCTGCCGCTTACCGGATACCTGTCCGCCTTTCTCCCTTCGGGAAGCGTGGCGCTTTC
TCATAGCTCACGCTGTAGGTATCTCAGTTCGGTGTAGGTCGTTCGCTCCAAGCTGGGCTGTGTGCACGAA
CCCCCCGTTCAGCCCGACCGCTGCGCCTTATCCGGTAACTATCGTCTTGAGTCCAACCCGGTAAGACACG
ACTTATCGCCACTGGCAGCAGCCACTGGTAACAGGATTAGCAGAGCGAGGTATGTAGGCGGTGCTACAGA
GTTCTTGAAGTGGTGGCCTAACTACGGCTACACTAGAAGAACAGTATTTGGTATCTGCGCTCTGCTGAAG
CCAGTTACCTTCGGAAAAAGAGTTGGTAGCTCTTGATCCGGCAAACAAACCACCGCTGGTAGCGGTGGTT
TTTTTGTTTGCAAGCAGCAGATTACGCGCAGAAAAAAAGGATCTCAAGAAGATCCTTTGATCTTTTCTAC
GGGGTCTGACGCTCAGTGGAACGAAAACTCACGTTAAGGGATTTTGGTCATGAGATTATCAAAAAGGATC
TTCACCTAGATCCTTTTAAATTAAAAATGAAGTTTTAAATCAATCTAAAGTATATATGAGTAAACTTGGT
CTGACAGTTACCAATGCTTAATCAGTGAGGCACCTATCTCAGCGATCTGTCTATTTCGTTCATCCATAGT
TGCCTGACTCCCCGTCGTGTAGATAACTACGATACGGGAGGGCTTACCATCTGGCCCCAGTGCTGCAATG
ATACCGCGAGACCCACGCTCACCGGCTCCAGATTTATCAGCAATAAACCAGCCAGCCGGAAGGGCCGAGC
GCAGAAGTGGTCCTGCAACTTTATCCGCCTCCATCCAGTCTATTAATTGTTGCCGGGAAGCTAGAGTAAG
TAGTTCGCCAGTTAATAGTTTGCGCAACGTTGTTGCCATTGCTACAGGCATCGTGGTGTCACGCTCGTCG
TTTGGTATGGCTTCATTCAGCTCCGGTTCCCAACGATCAAGGCGAGTTACATGATCCCCCATGTTGTGCA
AAAAAGCGGTTAGCTCCTTCGGTCCTCCGATCGTTGTCAGAAGTAAGTTGGCCGCAGTGTTATCACTCAT
GGTTATGGCAGCACTGCATAATTCTCTTACTGTCATGCCATCCGTAAGATGCTTTTCTGTGACTGGTGAG
TACTCAACCAAGTCATTCTGAGAATAGTGTATGCGGCGACCGAGTTGCTCTTGCCCGGCGTCAATACGGG
ATAATACCGCGCCACATAGCAGAACTTTAAAAGTGCTCATCATTGGAAAACGTTCTTCGGGGCGAAAACT
CTCAAGGATCTTACCGCTGTTGAGATCCAGTTCGATGTAACCCACTCGTGCACCCAACTGATCTTCAGCA
TCTTTTACTTTCACCAGCGTTTCTGGGTGAGCAAAAACAGGAAGGCAAAATGCCGCAAAAAAGGGAATAA
GGGCGACACGGAAATGTTGAATACTCATACTCTTCCTTTTTCAATATTATTGAAGCATTTATCAGGGTTA
TTGTCTCATGAGCGGATACATATTTGAATGTATTTAGAAAAATAAACAAATAGGGGTTCCGCGCACATTT
CCCCGAAAAGTGCCACCTGACGTCGACGGATCGGGAGATCTCCCGATCCCCTATGGTGCACTCTCAGTAC
AATCTGCTCTGATGCCGCATAGTTAAGCCAGTATCTGCTCCCTGCTTGTGTGTTGGAGGTCGCTGAGTAG
TGCGCGAGCAAAATTTAAGCTACAACAAGGCAAGGCTTGACCGACAATTGCATGAAGAATCTGCTTAGGG
TTAGGCGTTTTGCGCTGCTTCGCGATGTACGGGCCAGATATACGCGTTGACATTGATTATTGACTAGTTA
TTAATAGTAATCAATTACGGGGTCATTAGTTCATAGCCCATATATGGAGTTCCGCGTTACATAACTTACG
GTAAATGGCCCGCCTGGCTGACCGCCCAACGACCCCCGCCCATTGACGTCAATAATGACGTATGTTCCCA
TAGTAACGCCAATAGGGACTTTCCATTGACGTCAATGGGTGGAGTATTTACGGTAAACTGCCCACTTGGC
AGTACATCAAGTGTATCATATGCCAAGTACGCCCCCTATTGACGTCAATGACGGTAAATGGCCCGCCTGG
CATTATGCCCAGTACATGACCTTATGGGACTTTCCTACTTGGCAGTACATCTACGTATTAGTCATCGCTA
TTACCATGGTGATGCGGTTTTGGCAGTACATCAATGGGCGTGGATAGCGGTTTGACTCACGGGGATTTCC
AAGTCTCCACCCCATTGACGTCAATGGGAGTTTGTTTTGGCACCAAAATCAACGGGACTTTCCAAAATGT
CGTAACAACTCCGCCCCATTGACGCAAATGGGCGGTAGGCGTGTACGGTGGGAGGTCTATATAAGCAGAG
CTCTCTGGCTAACTAGAGAACCCACTGCTTACTGGCTTATCGAAATTAATACGACTCACTATAGGGAGAC
CCAAGCTAGAGTCGATCCTGAGAACTTCAGGGTGAGTTTGGGGACCCTTGATTGTTCTTTCTTTTTCGCT
ATTGTAAAATTCATGTTATATGGAGGGGGCAAAGTTTTCAGGGTGTTGTTTAGAATGGGAAGATGTCCCT
TGTATCACCATGGACCCTCATGATAATTTTGTTTCTTTCACTTTCTACTCTGTTGACAACCATTGTCTCC
TCTTATTTTCTTTTCATTTTCTGTAACTTTTTCGTTAAACTTTAGCTTGCATTTGTAACGAATTTTTAAA
TTCACTTTTGTTTATTTGTCAGATTGTAAGTACTTTCTCTAATCACTTTTTTTTCAAGGCAATCAGGGTA
TATTATATTGTACTTCAGCACAGTTTTAGAGAACAATTGTTATAATTAAATGATAAGGTAGAATATTTCT
GCATATAAATTCTGGCTGGCGTGGAAATATTCTTATTGGTAGAAACAACTACATCCTGGTCATCATCCTG
CCTTTCTCTTTATGGTTACAATGATATACACTGTTTGAGATGAGGATAAAATACTCTGAGTCCAAACCGG
GCCCCTCTGCTAACCATGTTCATGCCTTCTTCTTTTTCCTACAGCTCCTGGGCAACGTGCTGGTTTGTGC
TGTCGACCCCAAGCTTATGGACTACAAAGACGATGACGACAAGGGATCCACTAGTAACGGCCGCCAGTGT
GCTGGAATTCGCCCTTTACAAAGTCAGAATGGCAAATGTGAAGGATGCAATCCAGACAAAGATGAAGCTC
CTTATTATACCCATCTGGGAGCTGGTCCTGATGTGGCAGCTATTAGAACACTCATGGAAGAAAGGTATGG
AGAGAAGGGTAAAGCTATTAGGATTGAAAAAGTCATATATACTGGTAAAGAAGGCAAGAGCTCTCAGGGA
TGTCCTATTGCTAAATGGGTATATCGGAGATCGAGTGAGGAGGAGAAACTACTGTGTTTGGTACGAGTGC
GACCTAACCACACATGTGAGACGGCGGTGATGGTAATTGCCATCATGTTGTGGGACGGAATCCCAAAGCT
ACTCGCATCAGAACTCTACTCAGAACTTACAGATATCTTGGGCAAGTGTGGCATATGCACCAACCGTCGC
TGTTCTCAGAATGAAACGAAGAAAAAGCAATCACCACCCAGAAACTGTTGTTGTCAGGGTGAGAATCCAG
AGACCTGTGGTGCCTCCTTTTCTTTTGGTTGTTCTTGGAGCATGTACTATAATGGATGTAAGTTTGCCAG
AAGCAAGAAACCAAGGAAATTTAGGCTACATGGAGCTGAGCCAAAAGAGGAAGAGAGACTAGGTTCTCAT
TTGCAAAACCTGGCTACTGTCATTGCTCCAATATACAAGAAGCTTGCACCCGATGCATACAATAATCAGG
TTGAATTTGAACACCAAGCCCCAGACTGCTGTTTGGGTCTGAAGGAAGGCCGGCCATTCTCAGGAGTCAC
TGCATGTTTGGACTTCTCTGCTCATTCCCACAGAGACCAGCAGAACATGCCAAATGGCAGTACAGTGGTG
GTCACCCTCAATAGAGAAGACAATCGAGAAGTCGGAGCTAAGCCTGAGGATGAGCAGTTCCACGTGCTGC
CTATGTACATCATCGCCCCTGAGGATGAGTTTGGGAGTACGGAAGGCCAGGAGAAGAAGATACGGATGGG
GTCCATTGAGGTTCTGCAGTCATTTCGGAGGAGAAGGGTCATAAGGATAGGAGAGCTGCCCAAGAGTTGC
AAGAAGAAAGCGGAGCCCAAGAAAGCCAAGACCAAGAAAGCAGCTCGAAAGCATTCCTCTCTGGAGAACT
GCTCCAGTAGGACTGAGAAGGGAAAGTCTTCCTCACATACAAAGCTGATGGAAAATGCAAGCCATATGAA
ACAAATGACAGCACAACCGCAGCTTTCGGGCCCGGTCATCCGGCAGCCACCAACACTCCAGAGGCACCTT
CAGCAAGGGCAGAGGCCACAGCAGCCGCAGCCACCTCAGCCGCAGCCGCAGACGACACCTCAGCCACAGC
CACAGCCACAGCATATCATGCCCGGTAACTCTCAGTCTGTTGGTTCTCATTGTTCTGGATCCACCAGTGT
CTACACGAGACAGCCTACTCCTCACAGTCCTTATCCCAGCTCAGCACACACCTCAGATATTTATGGAGAT
ACCAACCATGTGAACTTTTACCCCACTTCATCTCATGCCTCGGGTTCATATTTGAATCCTTCTAATTACA
TGAACCCCTACCTTGGGCTTTTGAATCAGAATAACCAATATGCACCTTTTCCATACAATGGGAGTGTGCC
AGTGGACAATGGTTCCCCTTTCTTAGGTTCTTATTCCCCCCAGGCTCAGTCCAGGGATCTACATAGATAT
CCAAACCAGGACCATCTCACCAATCAGAACTTACCACCCATCCACACCCTTCACCAACAGACGTTTGGGG
ACAGTCCCTCTAAGTACTTAAGTTATGGAAACCAAAATATGCAGAGAGATGCCTTCACTACTAACTCCAC
CCTAAAACCAAATGTACACCACCTAGCAACGTTTTCTCCTTACCCCACCCCCAAGATGGATAGTCATTTC
ATGGGAGCTGCCTCCAGATCACCATACAGCCACCCACACACTGACTACAAAACCAGTGAGCATCATCTAC
CCTCTCACACGGTCTACAGCTACACGGCAGCAGCTTCGGGGAGCAGTTCCAGCCACGCCTTCCACAACAA
GGAGAATGACAACATAGCCAATGGGCTCTCAAGAGTGCTTCCAGGGTTTAATCATGATAGAACTGCTTCT
GCCCAAGAACTATTATACAGTCTGACTGGCAGCAGTCAGGAGAAGCAGCCTGAGGTGTCAGGCCAGGATG
CAGCTGCTGTGCAGGAAATTGAGTATTGGTCAGATAGTGAGCACAACTTTCAGGATCCTTGCATTGGAGG
GGTGGCTATAGCCCCAACTCATGGGTCAATTCTTATTGAGTGTGCAAAGTGTGAGGTTCATGCCACAACC
AAAGTAAACGATCCCGACCGGAATCACCCCACCAGGATCTCACTTGTACTGTATAGGCATAAGAATTTGT
TTCTACCAAAACATTGTTTGGCTCTCTGGGAAGCCAAAATGGCTGAAAAGGCCCGGAAAGAGGAAGAGTG
CGGAAAGAATGGATCAGACCACGTGTCTCAGAAAAATCATGGCAAACAGGAAAAGCGTGAGCCCACAGGG
CCACAGGAACCCAGTTACCTGCGTTTCATCCAGTCTCTTGCTGAGAACACAGGGTCTGTGACTACGGATT
CTACCGTGACTACATCACCATATGCTTTCACTCAGGTCACAGGGCCTTACAACACATTTGTATGAAAGGG
CGAATTCTGCAGATATCCATCACACTGGCGGCCGCTCGAGCATGCATCTAGAGGGCCCTATTCTATAGTG
TCACCTAAATGCTAGAGCTCGCTGATCAGCCTCGACTGTGCCTTCTAGTTGCCAGCCATCTGTTGTTTGC
CCCTCCCCCGTGCCTTCCTTGACCCTGGAAGGTGCCACTCCCACTGTCCTTTCCTAATAAAATGAGGAAA
TTGCATCGCATTGTCTGAGTAGGTGTCATTCTATTCTGGGGGGTGGGGTGGGGCAGGACAGCAAGGGGGA
GGATTGGGAAGACAATAGCAGGCATGCTGGGGATGCGGTGGGCTCTATGGCTTCTGAGGCGGAAAGAACC
AGCTGGGGCTCTAGGGGGTATCCCC
[124 nt withheld, positions 8467-8590]
C
[91 nt withheld, positions 8592-8682]
A
[49 nt withheld, positions 8684-8732]
CCTTTGACGTTGGAGTCCACGTT
Features (pLannotate 1.2.2; 23 found; start..end, strand, type, name):
    154..483     +  promoter       SV40 promoter: SV40 enhancer and early promoter
    550..1341    +  CDS            neo: KKA2_KLEPN - Also known as kan, nptII. Experimental evidence at protein level: Swiss-Prot protein existence level 1. Resistance to kanamycin, neomycin, paromomycin, ribostamycin, butirosin and gentamicin B. From Klebsiella pneumoniae.
   1365..1523    +  CDS            ble (fragment): BLE_KLEPN - Experimental evidence at protein level: Swiss-Prot protein existence level 1. Binding protein with a strong affinity to the bleomycin family of antibiotics. Binds to CL990; an antimitotic-antibiotic compound. From Klebsiella pneumoniae.
   1518..1639    +  polyA_signal   SV40 poly(A) signal: SV40 polyadenylation signal
   1712..1728    -  protein_bind   lac operator: The lac repressor binds to the lac operator to inhibit transcription in E. coli. This inhibition can be relieved by adding lactose or isopropyl-β-D-thiogalactopyranoside (IPTG). lac repressor encoded by lacI
   1736..1766    -  promoter       lac promoter: promoter for the E. coli lac operon
   1781..1802    -  protein_bind   CAP binding site: CAP binding activates transcription in the presence of cAMP. E. coli catabolite activator protein
   1815..1907    -  CDS            lacI (fragment): lac repressor; lacI; The lac repressor binds to the lac operator to inhibit transcription in E. coli. This inhibition can be relieved by adding lactose or isopropyl-β-D-thiogalactopyranoside (IPTG).
   2090..2678    -  rep_origin     ori: high-copy-number ColE1/pMB1/pBR322/pUC origin of replication
   2849..3709    -  CDS            AmpR: β-lactamase; bla; confers resistance to ampicillin, carbenicillin, and related antibiotics
   3710..3814    -  promoter       AmpR promoter: bla
   3873..3925    -  misc_feature   bom (fragment): basis of mobility region from pBR322
   4080..4459    +  enhancer       CMV enhancer: human cytomegalovirus immediate early enhancer
   4460..4663    +  promoter       CMV promoter: human cytomegalovirus (CMV) immediate early promoter
   4659..4692    +  LTR            5' LTR (truncated) (fragment): truncated 5' long terminal repeat (LTR) from HIV-1
   4708..4726    +  promoter       T7 promoter: promoter for bacteriophage T7 RNA polymerase
   4763..5335    +  intron         β-globin intron: intron from rabbit β-globin gene
   5380..5400    +  CDS            3xFLAG (fragment): three tandem FLAG® epitope tags
   5450..8083    +  CDS            Tet2 (fragment): TET2_MOUSE - Also known as Kiaa1546. Experimental evidence at protein level: Swiss-Prot protein existence level 1. Dioxygenase that catalyzes the conversion of the modified genomic base 5-methylcytosine (5mC) into 5-hydroxymethylcytosine (5hmC) and plays a key role in active DNA demethylation. Has a preference for 5-hydroxymethylcytosine in CpG motifs. Also mediates subsequent conversion of 5hmC into 5-formylcytosine (5fC), and conversion of 5fC to 5-carboxylcytosine (5caC). Conversion of 5mC into 5hmC, 5fC and 5caC probably constitutes the first step in cytosine demethylation. Methylation at
   8153..8171    -  promoter       SP6 promoter: promoter for bacteriophage SP6 RNA polymerase
   8197..8421    +  polyA_signal   bGH poly(A) signal: bovine growth hormone polyadenylation signal
   8425..8446    +  promoter       SV40 promoter (fragment): SV40 enhancer and early promoter
   8467..140     +  rep_origin     f1 ori (across the origin) (sequence partly withheld): f1 bacteriophage origin of replication; arrow indicates direction of (+) strand synthesis
