[The description below was written by a language model from this plasmid's Addgene catalogue record and pLannotate feature annotations shown in this document.]
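Description:
pcDNA3-FLAG-mTET2 (CD) is a mammalian expression plasmid of about 8.8 kb, built on a pcDNA3-type backbone (catalogued as pcDNA3.1). It produces an N-terminally FLAG-tagged fragment of mouse TET2. The insert is a truncation comprising the cysteine-rich and dioxygenase (CD) region, amino acids 1044–1921. This is the catalytic portion of the enzyme that oxidises 5-methylcytosine to 5-hydroxymethylcytosine and on to further oxidised forms during active DNA demethylation.

Transcription is driven by the human CMV immediate-early enhancer and promoter. Downstream of these the annotation shows a T7 promoter and a rabbit β-globin intron, an element commonly included to improve mRNA processing and expression. A short FLAG-coding segment follows, annotated as a fragment of 3xFLAG, which is consistent with the single FLAG tag listed in the catalogue. The Tet2 open reading frame comes next, and the transcript is terminated by the bovine growth hormone polyadenylation signal, with an antisense SP6 promoter lying between the insert and that signal. A very short match to the HIV-1 5' LTR just after the CMV promoter is probably an annotation artefact rather than a functional viral element.

The plasmid is propagated in E. coli through a high-copy ColE1/pUC-type origin with ampicillin selection (AmpR), and it also carries an f1 origin. A separate cassette with the SV40 early promoter, the neomycin phosphotransferase gene and the SV40 poly(A) signal allows G418 selection of stably transfected mammalian cells. Residual ble, lac promoter/operator and lacI fragments are backbone remnants.

The construct suits transient or stable expression of the isolated TET2 catalytic domain for detection or immunoprecipitation with anti-FLAG reagents. The associated publication used it in domain-mapping work on CRL4(VprBP)-dependent monoubiquitylation and chromatin binding of TET dioxygenases.
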