Addgene plasmid #89736: pcDNA3-FLAG-mTET2 (CD)
Purpose: Expresses the CD-domain truncation to mouse TET2 in mammalian cells
Depositing lab: Yue Xiong. Depositing organization: University of North Carolina at Chapel Hill. Publication: CRL4(VprBP) E3 Ligase Promotes Monoubiquitylation and Chromatin Binding of TET Dioxygenases. Nakagawa T, Lv L, Nakagawa M, Yu Y, Yu C, D'Alessio AC, Nakayama K, Fan HY, Chen X, Xiong Y. Mol Cell. 2015 Jan 22;57(2):247-60. doi: 10.1016/j.molcel.2014.12.002. Epub 2014 Dec 31. PubMed 25557551.
Backbone
  Vector backbone: pcDNA3.1
  Vector type: Mammalian Expression
Growth in bacteria
  Bacterial resistance: Ampicillin, 100 μg/mL
  Growth temperature: 37°C
  Growth strain: DH5alpha
  Copy number: Unknown
Gene/Insert
  Gene/Insert name: TET2 (alt names: Tet Methylcytosine Dioxygenase 2; KIAA1546; Methylcytosine Dioxygenase TET2)
  Species: M. musculus (mouse)
  Mutation: CD (cysteine-rich, dioxygenase domain) truncation of mouse TET2 (contains aa's 1044-1921)
  GenBank ID: NM_001040400.2 NM_001346736.1
  Entrez Gene: Tet2 (a.k.a. Ayu17-449, E130014J05Rik, mKIAA1546)
  Tag / fusion protein: Flag (N terminal on insert)
Terms and licenses: Academic/Nonprofit Terms; Industry Terms: Not Available to Industry
How to cite: pcDNA3-FLAG-mTET2 (CD) was a gift from Yue Xiong (Addgene plasmid # 89736 ; http://n2t.net/addgene:89736 ; RRID:Addgene_89736)
